>Addgene plasmid #183676 | His6-SMT3-SopB | addgene full sequence | sequence record 360281 | Addgene NGS Result
GATTGGCGAATGGG
[124 nt withheld, positions 15-138]
C
[91 nt withheld, positions 140-230]
A
[49 nt withheld, positions 232-280]
CCTTTGACGTTGGAGTCCACGTTCTTT
[37 nt withheld, positions 308-344]
ACCCTATCTCGGTCTATTCTTTTGATTTATAAGGGATTTTGCCGATTTCGGCCTATTGGTTAAAAAATGA
GCTGATTTAACAAAAATTTAACGCGAATTTTAACAAAATATTAACGCTTACAATTTAGGTGGCACTTTTC
GGGGAAATGTGCGCGGAACCCCTATTTGTTTATTTTTCTAAATACATTCAAATATGTATCCGCTCATGAA
TTAATTCTTAGAAAAACTCATCGAGCATCAAATGAAACTGCAATTTATTCATATCAGGATTATCAATACC
ATATTTTTGAAAAAGCCGTTTCTGTAATGAAGGAGAAAACTCACCGAGGCAGTTCCATAGGATGGCAAGA
TCCTGGTATCGGTCTGCGATTCCGACTCGTCCAACATCAATACAACCTATTAATTTCCCCTCGTCAAAAA
TAAGGTTATCAAGTGAGAAATCACCATGAGTGACGACTGAATCCGGTGAGAATGGCAAAAGTTTATGCAT
TTCTTTCCAGACTTGTTCAACAGGCCAGCCATTACGCTCGTCATCAAAATCACTCGCATCAACCAAACCG
TTATTCATTCGTGATTGCGCCTGAGCGAGACGAAATACGCGATCGCTGTTAAAAGGACAATTACAAACAG
GAATCGAATGCAACCGGCGCAGGAACACTGCCAGCGCATCAACAATATTTTCACCTGAATCAGGATATTC
TTCTAATACCTGGAATGCTGTTTTCCCGGGGATCGCAGTGGTGAGTAACCATGCATCATCAGGAGTACGG
ATAAAATGCTTGATGGTCGGAAGAGGCATAAATTCCGTCAGCCAGTTTAGTCTGACCATCTCATCTGTAA
CATCATTGGCAACGCTACCTTTGCCATGTTTCAGAAACAACTCTGGCGCATCGGGCTTCCCATACAATCG
ATAGATTGTCGCACCTGATTGCCCGACATTATCGCGAGCCCATTTATACCCATATAAATCAGCATCCATG
TTGGAATTTAATCGCGGCCTAGAGCAAGACGTTTCCCGTTGAATATGGCTCATAACACCCCTTGTATTAC
TGTTTATGTAAGCAGACAGTTTTATTGTTCATGACCAAAATCCCTTAACGTGAGTTTTCGTTCCACTGAG
CGTCAGACCCCGTAGAAAAGATCAAAGGATCTTCTTGAGATCCTTTTTTTCTGCGCGTAATCTGCTGCTT
GCAAACAAAAAAACCACCGCTACCAGCGGTGGTTTGTTTGCCGGATCAAGAGCTACCAACTCTTTTTCCG
AAGGTAACTGGCTTCAGCAGAGCGCAGATACCAAATACTGTCCTTCTAGTGTAGCCGTAGTTAGGCCACC
ACTTCAAGAACTCTGTAGCACCGCCTACATACCTCGCTCTGCTAATCCTGTTACCAGTGGCTGCTGCCAG
TGGCGATAAGTCGTGTCTTACCGGGTTGGACTCAAGACGATAGTTACCGGATAAGGCGCAGCGGTCGGGC
TGAACGGGGGGTTCGTGCACACAGCCCAGCTTGGAGCGAACGACCTACACCGAACTGAGATACCTACAGC
GTGAGCTATGAGAAAGCGCCACGCTTCCCGAAGGGAGAAAGGCGGACAGGTATCCGGTAAGCGGCAGGGT
CGGAACAGGAGAGCGCACGAGGGAGCTTCCAGGGGGAAACGCCTGGTATCTTTATAGTCCTGTCGGGTTT
CGCCACCTCTGACTTGAGCGTCGATTTTTGTGATGCTCGTCAGGGGGGCGGAGCCTATGGAAAAACGCCA
GCAACGCGGCCTTTTTACGGTTCCTGGCCTTTTGCTGGCCTTTTGCTCACATGTTCTTTCCTGCGTTATC
CCCTGATTCTGTGGATAACCGTATTACCGCCTTTGAGTGAGCTGATACCGCTCGCCGCAGCCGAACGACC
GAGCGCAGCGAGTCAGTGAGCGAGGAAGCGGAAGAGCGCCTGATGCGGTATTTTCTCCTTACGCATCTGT
GCGGTATTTCACACCGCAATGGTGCACTCTCAGTACAATCTGCTCTGATGCCGCATAGTTAAGCCAGTAT
ACACTCCGCTATCGCTACGTGACTGGGTCATGGCTGCGCCCCGACACCCGCCAACACCCGCTGACGCGCC
CTGACGGGCTTGTCTGCTCCCGGCATCCGCTTACAGACAAGCTGTGACCGTCTCCGGGAGCTGCATGTGT
CAGAGGTTTTCACCGTCATCACCGAAACGCGCGAGGCAGCTGCGGTAAAGCTCATCAGCGTGGTCGTGAA
GCGATTCACAGATGTCTGCCTGTTCATCCGCGTCCAGCTCGTTGAGTTTCTCCAGAAGCGTTAATGTCTG
GCTTCTGATAAAGCGGGCCATGTTAAGGGCGGTTTTTTCCTGTTTGGTCACTGATGCCTCCGTGTAAGGG
GGATTTCTGTTCATGGGGGTAATGATACCGATGAAACGAGAGAGGATGCTCACGATACGGGTTACTGATG
ATGAACATGCCCGGTTACTGGAACGTTGTGAGGGTAAACAACTGGCGGTATGGATGCGGCGGGACCAGAG
AAAAATCACTCAGGGTCAATGCCAGCGCTTCGTTAATACAGATGTAGGTGTTCCACAGGGTAGCCAGCAG
CATCCTGCGATGCAGATCCGGAACATAATGGTGCAGGGCGCTGACTTCCGCGTTTCCAGACTTTACGAAA
CACGGAAACCGAAGACCATTCATGTTGTTGCTCAGGTCGCAGACGTTTTGCAGCAGCAGTCGCTTCACGT
TCGCTCGCGTATCGGTGATTCATTCTGCTAACCAGTAAGGCAACCCCGCCAGCCTAGCCGGGTCCTCAAC
GACAGGAGCACGATCATGCGCACCCGTGGGGCCGCCATGCCGGCGATAATGGCCTGCTTCTCGCCGAAAC
GTTTGGTGGCGGGACCAGTGACGAAGGCTTGAGCGAGGGCGTGCAAGATTCCGAATACCGCAAGCGACAG
GCCGATCATCGTCGCGCTCCAGCGAAAGCGGTCCTCGCCGAAAATGACCCAGAGCGCTGCCGGCACCTGT
CCTACGAGTTGCATGATAAAGAAGACAGTCATAAGTGCGGCGACGATAGTCATGCCCCGCGCCCACCGGA
AGGAGCTGACTGGGTTGAAGGCTCTCAAGGGCATCGGTCGAGATCCCGGTGCCTAATGAGTGAGCTAACT
TACATTAATTGCGTTGCGCTCACTGCCCGCTTTCCAGTCGGGAAACCTGTCGTGCCAGCTGCATTAATGA
ATCGGCCAACGCGCGGGGAGAGGCGGTTTGCGTATTGGGCGCCAGGGTGGTTTTTCTTTTCACCAGTGAG
ACGGGCAACAGCTGATTGCCCTTCACCGCCTGGCCCTGAGAGAGTTGCAGCAAGCGGTCCACGCTGGTTT
GCCCCAGCAGGCGAAAATCCTGTTTGATGGTGGTTAACGGCGGGATATAACATGAGCTGTCTTCGGTATC
GTCGTATCCCACTACCGAGATATCCGCACCAACGCGCAGCCCGGACTCGGTAATGGCGCGCATTGCGCCC
AGCGCCATCTGATCGTTGGCAACCAGCATCGCAGTGGGAACGATGCCCTCATTCAGCATTTGCATGGTTT
GTTGAAAACCGGACATGGCACTCCAGTCGCCTTCCCGTTCCGCTATCGGCTGAATTTGATTGCGAGTGAG
ATATTTATGCCAGCCAGCCAGACGCAGACGCGCCGAGACAGAACTTAATGGGCCCGCTAACAGCGCGATT
TGCTGGTGACCCAATGCGACCAGATGCTCCACGCCCAGTCGCGTACCGTCTTCATGGGAGAAAATAATAC
TGTTGATGGGTGTCTGGTCAGAGACATCAAGAAATAACGCCGGAACATTAGTGCAGGCAGCTTCCACAGC
AATGGCATCCTGGTCATCCAGCGGATAGTTAATGATCAGCCCACTGACGCGTTGCGCGAGAAGATTGTGC
ACCGCCGCTTTACAGGCTTCGACGCCGCTTCGTTCTACCATCGACACCACCACGCTGGCACCCAGTTGAT
CGGCGCGAGATTTAATCGCCGCGACAATTTGCGACGGCGCGTGCAGGGCCAGACTGGAGGTGGCAACGCC
AATCAGCAACGACTGTTTGCCCGCCAGTTGTTGTGCCACGCGGTTGGGAATGTAATTCAGCTCCGCCATC
GCCGCTTCCACTTTTTCCCGCGTTTTCGCAGAAACGTGGCTGGCCTGGTTCACCACGCGGGAAACGGTCT
GATAAGAGACACCGGCATACTCTGCGACATCGTATAACGTTACTGGTTTCACATTCACCACCCTGAATTG
ACTCTCTTCCGGGCGCTATCATGCCATACCGCGAAAGGTTTTGCGCCATTCGATGGTGTCCGGGATCTCG
ACGCTCTCCCTTATGCGACTCCTGCATTAGGAAGCAGCCCAGTAGTAGGTTGAGGCCGTTGAGCACCGCC
GCCGCAAGGAATGGTGCATGCAAGGAGATGGCGCCCAACAGTCCCCCGGCCACGGGGCCTGCCACCATAC
CCACGCCGAAACAAGCGCTCATGAGCCCGAAGTGGCGAGCCCGATCTTCCCCATCGGTGATGTCGGCGAT
ATAGGCGCCAGCAACCGCACCTGTGGCGCCGGTGATGCCGGCCACGATGCGTCCGGCGTAGAGGATCGAG
ATCTCGATCCCGCGAAATTAATACGACTCACTATAGGGGAATTGTGAGCGGATAACAATTCCCCTCTAGA
AATAATTTTGTTTAACTTTAAGAAGGAGATATACCATGGGTAGCAGCCACCACCACCACCACCACAGCAG
CGGCAGCGATAGCGAGGTGAACCAGGAAGCGAAGCCGGAAGTGAAACCGGAAGTTAAGCCGGAGACCCAC
ATCAACCTGAAAGTTAGCGACGGTAGCAGCGAAATCTTCTTTAAGATTAAGAAAACCACCCCGCTGCGTC
GTCTGATGGAAGCGTTCGCGAAACGTCAAGGCAAGGAGATGGACAGCCTGCGTTTTCTGTACGATGGCAT
CCGTATTCAGGCGGACCAAACCCCGGAAGACCTGGATATGGAGGACAACGATATCATTGAAGCGCACCGT
GAGCAGATCGGTGGCTCAGGCCAGGGCAAAGCGCCGGCTAAAGCGCCCGACGCTCGCCCGGAAATTATTG
TCCTGCGAGAACCCGGCGCGACATGGGGGAATTATCTACAGCATCAGAAGGCGTCTAACCACTCGCTGCA
TAACCTCTATAACTTACAGCGCGATCTTCTTACCGTCGCGGCAACCGTTCTGGGTAAACAAGACCCGGTT
CTAACGTCAATGGCAAACCAAATGGAGTTAGCCAAAGTTAAAGCGGACCGGCCAGCAACAAAACAAGAAG
AAGCCGCGGCAAAAGCATTGAAGAAAAATCTTATCGAACTTATTGCAGCACGCACTCAGCAGCAGGATGG
CTTACCTGCAAAAGAAGCTCATCGCTTTGCGGCAGTAGCGTTTAGAGATGCTCAGGTCAAGCAGCTTAAT
AACCAGCCCTGGCAAACCATAAAAAATACACTCACGCATAACGGGCATCACTATACCAACACGCAGCTCC
CTGCAGCAGAGATGAAAATCGGCGCAAAAGATATCTTTCCCAGTGCTTATGAGGGAAAGGGCGTATGCAG
TTGGGATACCAAGAATATTCATCACGCCAATAATTTGTGGATGTCCACGGTGAGTGTGCATGAGGACGGT
AAAGATAAAACGCTTTTTTGCGGGATACGTCATGGCGTGCTTTCCCCCTATCATGAAAAAGATCCGCTTC
TGCGTCACGTCGGCGCTGAAAACAAAGCCAAAGAAGTATTAACTGCGGCACTTTTTAGTAAACCTGAGTT
GCTTAACAAAGCCTTAGCGGGCGAGGCGGTAAGCCTGAAACTGGTATCCGTCGGGTTACTCACCGCGTCG
AATATTTTCGGCAAAGAGGGAACGATGGTCGAGGACCAAATGCGCGCATGGCAATCGTTGACCCAGCCGG
GAAAAATGATTCATTTAAAAATCCGCAATAAAGATGGCGATCTACAGACGGTAAAAATAAAACCGGACGT
CGCCGCATTTAATGTGGGTGTTAATGAGCTGGCGCTCAAGCTCGGCTTTGGCCTTAAGGCATCGGATAGC
TATAATGCCGAGGCGCTACATCAGTTATTAGGCAATGATTTACGCCCTGAAGCCAGACCAGGTGGCTGGG
TTGGCGAATGGCTGGCGCAATACCCGGATAATTATGAGGTCGTCAATACATTAGCGCGCCAGATTAAGGA
TATATGGAAAAATAACCAACATCATAAAGATGGCGGCGAACCCTATAAACTCGCACAACGCCTTGCCATG
TTAGCCCATGAAATTGACGCGGTACCCGCCTGGAATTGTAAAAGCGGCAAAGATCGTACAGGGATGATGG
ATTCAGAAATCAAGCGAGAGATCATTTCCTTACATCAGACCCATATGTTAAGTGCGCCTGGTAGTCTTCC
GGATAGCGGTGGACAGAAAATTTTCCAAAAAGTATTACTGAATAGCGGTAACCTGGAGATTCAGAAACAA
AATACGGGCGGGGCGGGAAACAAAGTAATGAAAAATTTATCGCCAGAGGTGCTCAATCTTTCCTATCAAA
AACGAGTTGGGGATGAAAATATTTGGCAGTCAGTAAAAGGCTGAGATCCGGCTGCTAACAAAGCCCGAAA
GGAAGCTGAGTTGGCTGCTGCCACCGCTGAGCAATAACTAGCATAACCCCTTGGGGCCTCTAAACGGGTC
TTGAGGGGTTTTTTGCTGAAAGGAGGAACTATATCCG
Features (pLannotate 1.2.2; 20 found; start..end, strand, type, name):
     15..443     +  rep_origin     f1 ori (sequence partly withheld): f1 bacteriophage origin of replication; arrow indicates direction of (+) strand synthesis
    496..553     +  promoter       AmpR promoter (fragment): bla
    562..1377    -  CDS            KanR: aminoglycoside phosphotransferase; aph(3')-Ia; confers resistance to kanamycin in bacteria or G418 (Geneticin®) in eukaryotes
   1499..2087    +  rep_origin     ori: high-copy-number ColE1/pMB1/pBR322/pUC origin of replication
   2273..2412    -  misc_feature   bom: basis of mobility region from pBR322
   2514..2705    -  CDS            rop: Rop protein, which maintains plasmids at low copy number; rop
   2722..3102    +  CDS            YPB1_ECOLX: Protein predicted: Swiss-Prot protein existence level 4. From Escherichia coli.
   3174..3465    -  CDS            TcR (fragment): tetracycline efflux protein; tet; confers resistance to tetracycline
   3480..3501    -  protein_bind   CAP binding site: CAP binding activates transcription in the presence of cAMP. E. coli catabolite activator protein
   3514..4596    -  CDS            lacI: lac repressor; lacI; The lac repressor binds to the lac operator to inhibit transcription in E. coli. This inhibition can be relieved by adding lactose or isopropyl-β-D-thiogalactopyranoside (IPTG).
   4597..4674    -  promoter       lacI promoter: lacI
   4682..4961    -  CDS            TcR (fragment): tetracycline efflux protein; tet; confers resistance to tetracycline
   4983..5001    +  promoter       T7 promoter: promoter for bacteriophage T7 RNA polymerase
   5002..5026    +  protein_bind   lac operator: The lac repressor binds to the lac operator to inhibit transcription in E. coli. This inhibition can be relieved by adding lactose or isopropyl-β-D-thiogalactopyranoside (IPTG). lac repressor encoded by lacI
   5041..5063    +  RBS            RBS: efficient ribosome binding site from bacteriophage T7 gene 10 (Olins and Rangwala, 1989)
   5081..5099    +  CDS            9xHis (fragment): 9xHis affinity tag
   5109..5402    +  CDS            SMT3: SMT3_YEAST - Experimental evidence at protein level: Swiss-Prot protein existence level 1. Not known; suppressor of MIF2 mutations. From Saccharomyces cerevisiae (strain ATCC 204508 / S288c) (Baker's yeast).
   5400..6965    +  CDS            sopB (fragment): SOPB_SALTY - Also known as sigD. Experimental evidence at protein level: Swiss-Prot protein existence level 1. Converts phosphatidylinositol 3,4,5-trisphosphate (PtdIns 3,4,5-P3) to PtdIns 3-P and prevents the transition of PtdIns 3-P to PtdIns 3,5-P2. It is one of the known effectors injected by Salmonella into the host cell and is required for invasion and for an efficient generation and maintenance of Salmonella-containing vacuole (SVC). Alteration of the phosphoinositide composition of the plasma membrane causes membrane ruffling and actin cytoskeleton rearrangements. The persistence of Pt
   6975..7024    +  CDS            SET1 (fragment): solubility-enhancement tag derived from T7 phage gene 10B
   7032..7079    +  terminator     T7 terminator: transcription terminator for bacteriophage T7 RNA polymerase
