[The description below was written by a language model from this plasmid's Addgene catalogue record and pLannotate feature annotations shown in this document.]
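Description:
His6-SMT3-SopB is a bacterial expression plasmid built on the pET28a backbone for producing recombinant SopB (also called SigD), a phosphoinositide-modifying effector protein that Salmonella enterica serovar Typhimurium injects into host cells. The sequenced plasmid is about 7.1 kb. It replicates in E. coli from a ColE1/pBR322-type origin accompanied by the rop gene and the bom region, consistent with the low copy number listed in the record, and it is selected with kanamycin through the aph(3')-Ia resistance gene. An f1 origin is also present, and the short tetracycline-resistance fragments annotated around lacI appear to be backbone remnants rather than functional markers.

The expression cassette uses a T7 promoter followed by a lac operator and the T7 gene 10 ribosome binding site, with a plasmid-borne lacI gene supplying repressor. Transcription therefore depends on a host that provides T7 RNA polymerase and is induced with IPTG, ending at the T7 terminator. The open reading frame encodes an N-terminal hexahistidine tag, then residues 2–101 of S. cerevisiae SMT3 (the yeast SUMO homologue), fused directly to the sopB coding sequence, which was inserted by Gibson assembly. The feature table labels sopB as a fragment, so the coding region may not match the full reference protein, though the record does not specify boundaries. The His tag allows metal-affinity purification. SMT3 fusions are commonly used to improve solubility and can be removed by a SUMO-specific protease, though the record does not describe this step. A short annotated match to a T7 gene 10-derived tag just upstream of the terminator is probably backbone sequence. The plasmid serves to make purified SopB, and the associated study concerns the synthesis of 3-phosphorylated phosphoinositides by a phosphotransferase.
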