Addgene plasmid #183676: His6-SMT3-SopB
Purpose: Recombinant Salmonella Typhimurium SopB
Depositing lab: Sergio Grinstein. Depositing organization: Hospital for Sick Children. Publication: Kinase-independent synthesis of 3-phosphorylated phosphoinositides by a phosphotransferase. Walpole GFW, Pacheco J, Chauhan N, Clark J, Anderson KE, Abbas YM, Brabant-Kirwan D, Montano-Rendon F, Liu Z, Zhu H, Brumell JH, Deiters A, Stephens LR, Hawkins PT, Hammond GRV, Grinstein S, Fairn GD. Nat Cell Biol. 2022 Apr 28. pii: 10.1038/s41556-022-00895-y. doi: 10.1038/s41556-022-00895-y. PubMed 35484249.
Backbone
  Vector backbone: pET28a
  Backbone manufacturer: Novagen
  Vector type: Bacterial Expression
Growth in bacteria
  Bacterial resistance: Kanamycin, 50 μg/mL
  Growth temperature: 37°C
  Growth strain: DH5alpha
  Copy number: Low Copy
Gene/Insert
  Gene/Insert name: sopB (alt name: sigD)
  Species: S. cerevisiae (budding yeast); Salmonella enterica serovar Typhimurium
  Entrez Gene: sopB (a.k.a. STM1091)
  Promoter: T7
  Tag / fusion protein: His6-S. cerevisiae SMT3(2-101) (N terminal on insert)
  Cloning method: Gibson Cloning
  Sequencing primers: 5′ T7-Fwd; 3′ T7-Terminal
Terms and licenses: Academic/Nonprofit Terms; Industry Terms: Not Available to Industry
How to cite: His6-SMT3-SopB was a gift from Sergio Grinstein (Addgene plasmid # 183676 ; http://n2t.net/addgene:183676 ; RRID:Addgene_183676)
